>Addgene plasmid #87317 | pUC19-Trigger-Bottom | addgene full sequence | sequence record 174671 | Addgene NGS Result
CGAGCGCAGCGAGTCAGTGAGCGAGGAAGCGGAAGAGCGCCCAATACGCAAACCGCCTCTCCCCGCGCGT
TGGCCGATTCATTAATGCAGCTGGCACGACAGGTTTCCCGACTGGAAAGCGGGCAGTGAGCGCAACGCAA
TTAATGTGAGTTAGCTCACTCATTAGGCACCCCAGGCTTTACACTTTATGCTTCCGGCTCGTATGTTGTG
TGGAATTGTGAGCGGATAACAATTTCACACAGGAAACAGCTATGACCATGATTACGCCAAGCTTGCATGC
CTGCAGGTCGACTCTAGACAAAAAACCCCTCAAGACCCGTTTAGAGGCCCCAAGGGGTTATGCTAGGATG
ATGGAGCCCACACTCTACTCGACAGGATCATCAGAGTATGTGGGTTGACCCACATACACATGGCAAGAGC
CCACACTCTACTCGACAGATGATGCGGATCCCTATCTTATCTTATCTATCTCGTTTATCCCTGCTTTACT
GACTATTGCACAGAATAGTCAGTCCCTGCAACCATTATCACCGCCAGAGGTAAAATTGTCAACACGCACG
GTGTTAGCTCAATTTCGCGGGATCGCCCGGGTACCGAGCTCGAATTCACTGGCCGTCGTTTTACAACGTC
GTGACTGGGAAAACCCTGGCGTTACCCAACTTAATCGCCTTGCAGCACATCCCCCTTTCGCCAGCTGGCG
TAATAGCGAAGAGGCCCGCACCGATCGCCCTTCCCAACAGTTGCGCAGCCTGAATGGCGAATGGCGCCTG
ATGCGGTATTTTCTCCTTACGCATCTGTGCGGTATTTCACACCGCATATGGTGCACTCTCAGTACAATCT
GCTCTGATGCCGCATAGTTAAGCCAGCCCCGACACCCGCCAACACCCGCTGACGCGCCCTGACGGGCTTG
TCTGCTCCCGGCATCCGCTTACAGACAAGCTGTGACCGTCTCCGGGAGCTGCATGTGTCAGAGGTTTTCA
CCGTCATCACCGAAACGCGCGAGACGAAAGGGCCTCGTGATACGCCTATTTTTATAGGTTAATGTCATGA
TAATAATGGTTTCTTAGACGTCAGGTGGCACTTTTCGGGGAAATGTGCGCGGAACCCCTATTTGTTTATT
TTTCTAAATACATTCAAATATGTATCCGCTCATGAGACAATAACCCTGATAAATGCTTCAATAATATTGA
AAAAGGAAGAGTATGAGTATTCAACATTTCCGTGTCGCCCTTATTCCCTTTTTTGCGGCATTTTGCCTTC
CTGTTTTTGCTCACCCAGAAACGCTGGTGAAAGTAAAAGATGCTGAAGATCAGTTGGGTGCACGAGTGGG
TTACATCGAACTGGATCTCAACAGCGGTAAGATCCTTGAGAGTTTTCGCCCCGAAGAACGTTTTCCAATG
ATGAGCACTTTTAAAGTTCTGCTATGTGGCGCGGTATTATCCCGTATTGACGCCGGGCAAGAGCAACTCG
GTCGCCGCATACACTATTCTCAGAATGACTTGGTTGAGTACTCACCAGTCACAGAAAAGCATCTTACGGA
TGGCATGACAGTAAGAGAATTATGCAGTGCTGCCATAACCATGAGTGATAACACTGCGGCCAACTTACTT
CTGACAACGATCGGAGGACCGAAGGAGCTAACCGCTTTTTTGCACAACATGGGGGATCATGTAACTCGCC
TTGATCGTTGGGAACCGGAGCTGAATGAAGCCATACCAAACGACGAGCGTGACACCACGATGCCTGTAGC
AATGGCAACAACGTTGCGCAAACTATTAACTGGCGAACTACTTACTCTAGCTTCCCGGCAACAATTAATA
GACTGGATGGAGGCGGATAAAGTTGCAGGACCACTTCTGCGCTCGGCCCTTCCGGCTGGCTGGTTTATTG
CTGATAAATCTGGAGCCGGTGAGCGTGGGTCTCGCGGTATCATTGCAGCACTGGGGCCAGATGGTAAGCC
CTCCCGTATCGTAGTTATCTACACGACGGGGAGTCAGGCAACTATGGATGAACGAAATAGACAGATCGCT
GAGATAGGTGCCTCACTGATTAAGCATTGGTAACTGTCAGACCAAGTTTACTCATATATACTTTAGATTG
ATTTAAAACTTCATTTTTAATTTAAAAGGATCTAGGTGAAGATCCTTTTTGATAATCTCATGACCAAAAT
CCCTTAACGTGAGTTTTCGTTCCACTGAGCGTCAGACCCCGTAGAAAAGATCAAAGGATCTTCTTGAGAT
CCTTTTTTTCTGCGCGTAATCTGCTGCTTGCAAACAAAAAAACCACCGCTACCAGCGGTGGTTTGTTTGC
CGGATCAAGAGCTACCAACTCTTTTTCCGAAGGTAACTGGCTTCAGCAGAGCGCAGATACCAAATACTGT
TCTTCTAGTGTAGCCGTAGTTAGGCCACCACTTCAAGAACTCTGTAGCACCGCCTACATACCTCGCTCTG
CTAATCCTGTTACCAGTGGCTGCTGCCAGTGGCGATAAGTCGTGTCTTACCGGGTTGGACTCAAGACGAT
AGTTACCGGATAAGGCGCAGCGGTCGGGCTGAACGGGGGGTTCGTGCACACAGCCCAGCTTGGAGCGAAC
GACCTACACCGAACTGAGATACCTACAGCGTGAGCTATGAGAAAGCGCCACGCTTCCCGAAGGGAGAAAG
GCGGACAGGTATCCGGTAAGCGGCAGGGTCGGAACAGGAGAGCGCACGAGGGAGCTTCCAGGGGGAAACG
CCTGGTATCTTTATAGTCCTGTCGGGTTTCGCCACCTCTGACTTGAGCGTCGATTTTTGTGATGCTCGTC
AGGGGGGCGGAGCCTATGGAAAAACGCCAGCAACGCGGCCTTTTTACGGTTCCTGGCCTTTTGCTGGCCT
TTTGCTCACATGTTCTTTCCTGCGTTATCCCCTGATTCTGTGGATAACCGTATTACCGCCTTTGAGTGAG
CTGATACCGCTCGCCGCAGCCGAACGAC
Features (pLannotate 1.2.2; 14 found; start..end, strand, type, name):
      1..35      +  rep_origin     RSF ori (fragment): Plasmids containing the RSF 1030 origin of replication can be propagated in E. coli cells that contain additional plasmids with compatible origins.
     37..129     +  CDS            lacI (fragment): lac repressor; lacI; The lac repressor binds to the lac operator to inhibit transcription in E. coli. This inhibition can be relieved by adding lactose or isopropyl-β-D-thiogalactopyranoside (IPTG).
    142..163     +  protein_bind   CAP binding site: CAP binding activates transcription in the presence of cAMP. E. coli catabolite activator protein
    178..208     +  promoter       lac promoter: promoter for the E. coli lac operon
    216..232     +  protein_bind   lac operator: The lac repressor binds to the lac operator to inhibit transcription in E. coli. This inhibition can be relieved by adding lactose or isopropyl-β-D-thiogalactopyranoside (IPTG). lac repressor encoded by lacI
    269..298     -  misc_feature   MCS (fragment): pUC18/19 multiple cloning site
    299..346     -  terminator     T7 terminator: transcription terminator for bacteriophage T7 RNA polymerase
    586..607     -  misc_feature   MCS (fragment): pUC18/19 multiple cloning site
    604..761     +  CDS            lacZα (fragment): LacZα fragment of β-galactosidase; lacZ fragment
    767..866     -  misc_feature   bom (fragment): basis of mobility region from pBR322
    968..1003    -  CDS            rop (fragment): Rop protein, which maintains plasmids at low copy number; rop
   1098..1202    +  promoter       AmpR promoter: bla
   1203..2063    +  CDS            AmpR: β-lactamase; bla; confers resistance to ampicillin, carbenicillin, and related antibiotics
   2234..2822    +  rep_origin     ori: high-copy-number ColE1/pMB1/pBR322/pUC origin of replication
