[The description below was written by a language model from this plasmid's Addgene catalogue record and pLannotate feature annotations shown in this document.]
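Description:
pUC19-Trigger-Bottom is a high-copy bacterial expression plasmid for synthetic biology, built on the pUC19 backbone (2,968 bp in total). It is propagated in E. coli through the ColE1/pMB1-type pUC origin and selected with ampicillin via the β-lactamase (AmpR) gene and its own promoter. The usual pUC19 remnants are annotated around the cloning region: the CAP binding site, lac promoter and operator, and a lacZα fragment interrupted by the insert. Several very short hits (RSF ori, lacI, bom and rop fragments) appear to be partial matches to backbone sequence rather than functional elements.

The payload is a 287 bp synthetic cassette cloned between the XmaI and XbaI sites of the multiple cloning site, both of which are retained. It lies on the strand opposite the lac promoter. According to the catalogue entry, it is driven by the P70a promoter, which the automated annotation does not pick up, and the feature table shows a T7 terminator at its downstream end. The transcript is non-coding: it carries a toehold switch trigger sequence (TS2_AT01) followed by the "Bottom" strand of Split-Broccoli. In this system the fluorogenic Broccoli RNA aptamer is divided into two separate RNAs that must hybridise to restore fluorescence.

On its own the Bottom strand is not expected to give signal, so the plasmid is meant to be paired with a partner expressing the complementary "Top" strand, giving a fluorescent readout of RNA–RNA assembly in vivo. The upstream trigger additionally lets the same RNA activate a cognate toehold switch. The record does not describe that switch or any reporter it controls.
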