Addgene plasmid #87317: pUC19-Trigger-Bottom
Purpose: Expresses the "Bottom" transcript of the Split-Broccoli system downstream of an RNA Toehold switch Trigger sequence.
Depositing lab: Donald Burke. Depositing organization: University of Missouri at Columbia. Publication: A Fluorescent Split Aptamer for Visualizing RNA-RNA Assembly In Vivo. Alam KK, Tawiah KD, Lichte MF, Porciani D, Burke DH. ACS Synth Biol. 2017 May 26. doi: 10.1021/acssynbio.7b00059. PubMed 28548488.
Backbone
  Vector backbone: pUC19
  Backbone size w/o insert (bp): 2686
  Total vector size (bp): 2968
  Vector type: Bacterial Expression, Synthetic Biology
Growth in bacteria
  Bacterial resistance: Ampicillin, 100 μg/mL
  Growth temperature: 37°C
  Growth strain: DH5alpha
  Copy number: High Copy
Gene/Insert
  Gene/Insert name: Split-Broccoli "Bottom" transcript downstream of RNA Trigger (TS2_AT01)
  Species: Synthetic
  Insert size (bp): 287
  Promoter: P70a
  Cloning method: Restriction Enzyme; 5′ cloning site XmaI (not destroyed); 3′ cloning site XbaI (not destroyed)
  Sequencing primers: 5′ TGTCGGGGCTGGCTTAAC; 3′ GCTATGACCATGATTACGCCAAG
Terms and licenses: Academic/Nonprofit Terms; Industry Terms: Not Available to Industry
How to cite: pUC19-Trigger-Bottom was a gift from Donald Burke (Addgene plasmid # 87317 ; http://n2t.net/addgene:87317 ; RRID:Addgene_87317)
